>Addgene plasmid #219104 | SFFV-TSC22D1-Brd 140 | addgene full sequence | sequence record 448922 | Addgene NGS Result
ATTTATGCAGAGGCCGAGGCCGCCTCGGCCTCTGAGCTATTCCAGAAGTAGTGAGGAGGCTTTTTTGGAG
GCCTAGGGACGTACCCAATTCGCCCTATAGTGAGTCGTATTACGCGCGCTCACTGGCCGTCGTTTTACAA
CGTCGTGACTGGGAAAACCCTGGCGTTACCCAACTTAATCGCCTTGCAGCACATCCCCCTTTCGCCAGCT
GGCGTAATAGCGAAGAGGCCCGCACCGATCGCCCTTCCCAACAGTTGCGCAGCCTGAATGGCGAATGGG
[124 nt withheld, positions 280-403]
C
[91 nt withheld, positions 405-495]
A
[49 nt withheld, positions 497-545]
CCTTTGACGTTGGAGTCCACGTTCTTT
[37 nt withheld, positions 573-609]
ACCCTATCTCGGTCTATTCTTTTGATTTATAAGGGATTTTGCCGATTTCGGCCTATTGGTTAAAAAATGA
GCTGATTTAACAAAAATTTAACGCGAATTTTAACAAAATATTAACGCTTACAATTTAGGTGGCACTTTTC
GGGGAAATGTGCGCGGAACCCCTATTTGTTTATTTTTCTAAATACATTCAAATATGTATCCGCTCATGAG
ACAATAACCCTGATAAATGCTTCAATAATATTGAAAAAGGAAGAGTATGAGTATTCAACATTTCCGTGTC
GCCCTTATTCCCTTTTTTGCGGCATTTTGCCTTCCTGTTTTTGCTCACCCAGAAACGCTGGTGAAAGTAA
AAGATGCTGAAGATCAGTTGGGTGCACGAGTGGGTTACATCGAACTGGATCTCAACAGCGGTAAGATCCT
TGAGAGTTTTCGCCCCGAAGAACGTTTTCCAATGATGAGCACTTTTAAAGTTCTGCTATGTGGCGCGGTA
TTATCCCGTATTGACGCCGGGCAAGAGCAACTCGGTCGCCGCATACACTATTCTCAGAATGACTTGGTTG
AGTACTCACCAGTCACAGAAAAGCATCTTACGGATGGCATGACAGTAAGAGAATTATGCAGTGCTGCCAT
AACCATGAGTGATAACACTGCGGCCAACTTACTTCTGACAACGATCGGAGGACCGAAGGAGCTAACCGCT
TTTTTGCACAACATGGGGGATCATGTAACTCGCCTTGATCGTTGGGAACCGGAGCTGAATGAAGCCATAC
CAAACGACGAGCGTGACACCACGATGCCTGTAGCAATGGCAACAACGTTGCGCAAACTATTAACTGGCGA
ACTACTTACTCTAGCTTCCCGGCAACAATTAATAGACTGGATGGAGGCGGATAAAGTTGCAGGACCACTT
CTGCGCTCGGCCCTTCCGGCTGGCTGGTTTATTGCTGATAAATCTGGAGCCGGTGAGCGTGGGTCTCGCG
GTATCATTGCAGCACTGGGGCCAGATGGTAAGCCCTCCCGTATCGTAGTTATCTACACGACGGGGAGTCA
GGCAACTATGGATGAACGAAATAGACAGATCGCTGAGATAGGTGCCTCACTGATTAAGCATTGGTAACTG
TCAGACCAAGTTTACTCATATATACTTTAGATTGATTTAAAACTTCATTTTTAATTTAAAAGGATCTAGG
TGAAGATCCTTTTTGATAATCTCATGACCAAAATCCCTTAACGTGAGTTTTCGTTCCACTGAGCGTCAGA
CCCCGTAGAAAAGATCAAAGGATCTTCTTGAGATCCTTTTTTTCTGCGCGTAATCTGCTGCTTGCAAACA
AAAAAACCACCGCTACCAGCGGTGGTTTGTTTGCCGGATCAAGAGCTACCAACTCTTTTTCCGAAGGTAA
CTGGCTTCAGCAGAGCGCAGATACCAAATACTGTTCTTCTAGTGTAGCCGTAGTTAGGCCACCACTTCAA
GAACTCTGTAGCACCGCCTACATACCTCGCTCTGCTAATCCTGTTACCAGTGGCTGCTGCCAGTGGCGAT
AAGTCGTGTCTTACCGGGTTGGACTCAAGACGATAGTTACCGGATAAGGCGCAGCGGTCGGGCTGAACGG
GGGGTTCGTGCACACAGCCCAGCTTGGAGCGAACGACCTACACCGAACTGAGATACCTACAGCGTGAGCT
ATGAGAAAGCGCCACGCTTCCCGAAGGGAGAAAGGCGGACAGGTATCCGGTAAGCGGCAGGGTCGGAACA
GGAGAGCGCACGAGGGAGCTTCCAGGGGGAAACGCCTGGTATCTTTATAGTCCTGTCGGGTTTCGCCACC
TCTGACTTGAGCGTCGATTTTTGTGATGCTCGTCAGGGGGGCGGAGCCTATGGAAAAACGCCAGCAACGC
GGCCTTTTTACGGTTCCTGGCCTTTTGCTGGCCTTTTGCTCACATGTTCTTTCCTGCGTTATCCCCTGAT
TCTGTGGATAACCGTATTACCGCCTTTGAGTGAGCTGATACCGCTCGCCGCAGCCGAACGACCGAGCGCA
GCGAGTCAGTGAGCGAGGAAGCGGAAGAGCGCCCAATACGCAAACCGCCTCTCCCCGCGCGTTGGCCGAT
TCATTAATGCAGCTGGCACGACAGGTTTCCCGACTGGAAAGCGGGCAGTGAGCGCAACGCAATTAATGTG
AGTTAGCTCACTCATTAGGCACCCCAGGCTTTACACTTTATGCTTCCGGCTCGTATGTTGTGTGGAATTG
TGAGCGGATAACAATTTCACACAGGAAACAGCTATGACCATGATTACGCCAAGCGCGCAATTAACCCTCA
CTAAAGGGAACAAAAGCTGGAGCTGCAAGCTTAATGTAGTCTTATGCAATACTCTTGTAGTCTTGCAACA
TGGTAACGATGAGTTAGCAACATGCCTTACAAGGAGAGAAAAAGCACCGTGCATGCCGATTGGTGGAAGT
AAGGTGGTACGATCGTGCCTTATTAGGAAGGCAACAGACGGGTCTGACATGGATTGGACGAACCACTGAA
TTGCCGCATTGCAGAGATATTGTATTTAAGTGCCTAGCTCGATACATAAACGGGTCTCTCTGGTTAGACC
AGATCTGAGCCTGGGAGCTCTCTGGCTAACTAGGGAACCCACTGCTTAAGCCTCAATAAAGCTTGCCTTG
AGTGCTTCAAGTAGTGTGTGCCCGTCTGTTGTGTGACTCTGGTAACTAGAGATCCCTCAGACCCTTTTAG
TCAGTGTGGAAAATCTCTAGCAGTGGCGCCCGAACAGGGACTTGAAAGCGAAAGGGAAACCAGAGGAGCT
CTCTCGACGCAGGACTCGGCTTGCTGAAGCGCGCACGGCAAGAGGCGAGGGGCGGCGACTGGTGAGTACG
CCAAAAATTTTGACTAGCGGAGGCTAGAAGGAGAGAGATGGGTGCGAGAGCGTCAGTATTAAGCGGGGGA
GAATTAGATCGCGATGGGAAAAAATTCGGTTAAGGCCAGGGGGAAAGAAAAAATATAAATTAAAACATAT
AGTATGGGCAAGCAGGGAGCTAGAACGATTCGCAGTTAATCCTGGCCTGTTAGAAACATCAGAAGGCTGT
AGACAAATACTGGGACAGCTACAACCATCCCTTCAGACAGGATCAGAAGAACTTAGATCATTATATAATA
CAGTAGCAACCCTCTATTGTGTGCATCAAAGGATAGAGATAAAAGACACCAAGGAAGCTTTAGACAAGAT
AGAGGAAGAGCAAAACAAAAGTAAGACCACCGCACAGCAAGCGGCCGCTGATCTTCAGACCTGGAGGAGG
AGATATGAGGGACAATTGGAGAAGTGAATTATATAAATATAAAGTAGTAAAAATTGAACCATTAGGAGTA
GCACCCACCAAGGCAAAGAGAAGAGTGGTGCAGAGAGAAAAAAGAGCAGTGGGAATAGGAGCTTTGTTCC
TTGGGTTCTTGGGAGCAGCAGGAAGCACTATGGGCGCAGCGTCAATGACGCTGACGGTACAGGCCAGACA
ATTATTGTCTGGTATAGTGCAGCAGCAGAACAATTTGCTGAGGGCTATTGAGGCGCAACAGCATCTGTTG
CAACTCACAGTCTGGGGCATCAAGCAGCTCCAGGCAAGAATCCTGGCTGTGGAAAGATACCTAAAGGATC
AACAGCTCCTGGGGATTTGGGGTTGCTCTGGAAAACTCATTTGCACCACTGCTGTGCCTTGGAATGCTAG
TTGGAGTAATAAATCTCTGGAACAGATTTGGAATCACACGACCTGGATGGAGTGGGACAGAGAAATTAAC
AATTACACAAGCTTAATACACTCCTTAATTGAAGAATCGCAAAACCAGCAAGAAAAGAATGAACAAGAAT
TATTGGAATTAGATAAATGGGCAAGTTTGTGGAATTGGTTTAACATAACAAATTGGCTGTGGTATATAAA
ATTATTCATAATGATAGTAGGAGGCTTGGTAGGTTTAAGAATAGTTTTTGCTGTACTTTCTATAGTGAAT
AGAGTTAGGCAGGGATATTCACCATTATCGTTTCAGACCCACCTCCCAACCCCGAGGGGACCCGACAGGC
CCGAAGGAATAGAAGAAGAAGGTGGAGAGAGAGACAGAGACAGATCCATTCGATTAGTGAACGGATCTCG
ACGGTATCGGTTAACTTTTAAAAGAAAAGGGGGGATTGGGGGGTACAGTGCAGGGGAAAGAATAGTAGAC
ATAATAGCAACAGACATACAAACTAAAGAATTACAAAAACAAATTACAAAAATTCAAAATTTTATCGATC
ACGAGACTAGCCTCGAGCTGGCTGCAGTAACGCCATTTTGCAAGGCATGGAAAAATACCAAACCAAGAAT
AGAGAAGTTCAGATCAAGGGCGGGTACATGAAAATAGCTAACGTTGGGCCAAACAGGATATCTGCGGTGA
GCAGTTTCGGCCCCGGCCCGGGGCCAAGAACAGATGGTCACCGCAGTTTCGGCCCCGGCCCGAGGCCAAG
AACAGATGGTCCCCAGATATGGCCCAACCCTCAGCAGTTTCTTAAGACCCATCAGATGTTTCCAGGCTCC
CCCAAGGACCTGAAATGACCCTGCGCCTTATTTGAATTAACCAATCAGCCTGCTTCTCGCTTCTGTTCGC
GCGCTTCTGCTTCCCGAGCTCTATAAAAGAGCTCACAACCCCTCACTCGGCGCGCCAGTCCTCCGACAGA
CTGAGTCGGCCGGTCGAATCAAGCTTATCGATACCGTCGACGGATCCGCTAGCCCGCGGTTCGAAATGAA
ATCCCAATGGTGTAGACCAGTGGCGATGGATCTAGGAGTTTACCAACTGAGACATTTTTCAATTTCTTTC
TTGTCATCCTTGCTGGGGACTGAAAACGCTTCTGTGAGACTTGATAATAGCTCCTCTGGTGCAAGTGTGG
TAGCTATTGACAACAAAATCGAGCAAGCTATGGATCTAGTGAAAAGCCATTTGATGTATGCGGTCAGAGA
AGAAGTGGAGGTCCTCAAAGAGCAAATCAAAGAACTAATAGAGAAAAATTCCCAGCTGGAGCAGGAGAAC
AATCTGCTGAAGACACTGGCCAGTCCTGAGCAGCTTGCCCAGTTTCAGGCCCAGCTGCAGACTGGCTCCC
CCCCTGCCACCACCCAGCCACAGGGCACCACACAGCCCCCCGCCCAGCCAGCATCGCAGGGCTCAGGACC
AACCGCATAGACCGGTCGGATCCCCCGGGCTGCAGGAATTCGAGCATCTTACCGCCATTTATTCCCATAT
TTGTTCTGTTTTTCTTGATTTGGGTATACATTTAAATGTTAATAAAACAAAATGGTGGGGCAATCATTTA
CATTTTTAGGGATATGTAATTACTAGTTCAGGTGTATTGCCACAAGACAAACATGTTAAGAAACTTTCCC
GTTATTTACGCTCTGTTCCTGTTAATCAACCTCTGGATTACAAAATTTGTGAAAGATTGACTGATATTCT
TAACTATGTTGCTCCTTTTACGCTGTGTGGATATGCTGCTTTAATGCCTCTGTATCATGCTATTGCTTCC
CGTACGGCTTTCGTTTTCTCCTCCTTGTATAAATCCTGGTTGCTGTCTCTTTATGAGGAGTTGTGGCCCG
TTGTCCGTCAACGTGGCGTGGTGTGCTCTGTGTTTGCTGACGCAACCCCCACTGGCTGGGGCATTGCCAC
CACCTGTCAACTCCTTTCTGGGACTTTCGCTTTCCCCCTCCCGATCGCCACGGCAGAACTCATCGCCGCC
TGCCTTGCCCGCTGCTGGACAGGGGCTAGGTTGCTGGGCACTGATAATTCCGTGGTGTTGTCGGGGAAGC
TGACGTCCTTTGCAATTCGATATCAAGCTGTACCTTCTAGATGTACATTGCACGTAGCGCTTCTAGACCA
ATGACTTACAAGGCAGCTGTAGATCTTAGCCACTTTTTAAAAGAAAAGGGGGGACTGGAAGGGCTAATTC
ACTCCCAACGAAGACAAGATCTGCTTTTTGCTTGTACTGGGTCTCTCTGGTTAGACCAGATCTGAGCCTG
GGAGCTCTCTGGCTAACTAGGGAACCCACTGCTTAAGCCTCAATAAAGCTTGCCTTGAGTGCTTCAAGTA
GTGTGTGCCCGTCTGTTGTGTGACTCTGGTAACTAGAGATCCCTCAGACCCTTTTAGTCAGTGTGGAAAA
TCTCTAGCAGTAGTAGTTCATGTCATCTTATTATTCAGTATTTATAACTTGCAAAGAAATGAATATCAGA
GAGTGAGAGGAACTTGTTTATTGCAGCTTATAATGGTTACAAATAAAGCAATAGCATCACAAATTTCACA
AATAAAGCATTTTTTTCACTGCATTCTAGTTGTGGTTTGTCCAAACTCATCAATGTATCTTATCATGTCT
GGCTCTAGCTATCCCGCCCCTAACTCCGCCCATCCCGCCCCTAACTCCGCCCAGTTCCGCCCATTCTCCG
CCCCATGGCTGACTAATTTTTTTT
Features (pLannotate 1.2.2; 29 found; start..end, strand, type, name):
     94..112     -  promoter       T7 promoter: promoter for bacteriophage T7 RNA polymerase
    120..275     +  CDS            lacZα (fragment): LacZα fragment of β-galactosidase; lacZ fragment
    280..708     +  rep_origin     f1 ori (sequence partly withheld): f1 bacteriophage origin of replication; arrow indicates direction of (+) strand synthesis
    761..865     +  promoter       AmpR promoter: bla
    866..1726    +  CDS            AmpR: β-lactamase; bla; confers resistance to ampicillin, carbenicillin, and related antibiotics
   1897..2485    +  rep_origin     ori: high-copy-number ColE1/pMB1/pBR322/pUC origin of replication
   2668..2760    +  CDS            lacI (fragment): lac repressor; lacI; The lac repressor binds to the lac operator to inhibit transcription in E. coli. This inhibition can be relieved by adding lactose or isopropyl-β-D-thiogalactopyranoside (IPTG).
   2773..2794    +  protein_bind   CAP binding site: CAP binding activates transcription in the presence of cAMP. E. coli catabolite activator protein
   2809..2839    +  promoter       lac promoter: promoter for the E. coli lac operon
   2847..2863    +  protein_bind   lac operator: The lac repressor binds to the lac operator to inhibit transcription in E. coli. This inhibition can be relieved by adding lactose or isopropyl-β-D-thiogalactopyranoside (IPTG). lac repressor encoded by lacI
   2908..2926    +  promoter       T3 promoter: promoter for bacteriophage T3 RNA polymerase
   2954..3180    +  promoter       RSV promoter: Rous sarcoma virus enhancer/promoter
   3181..3361    +  LTR            5' LTR (truncated): truncated 5' long terminal repeat (LTR) from HIV-1
   3408..3533    +  misc_feature   HIV-1 Ψ: packaging signal of human immunodeficiency virus type 1
   3517..3880    +  CDS            HIV-1 gag (fragment): gag protein from human immunodeficiency virus 1; gag
   4026..4259    +  misc_feature   RRE: The Rev response element (RRE) of HIV-1 allows for Rev-dependent mRNA export from the nucleus to the cytoplasm.
   4636..4736    +  CDS            Rev (fragment): human immunodeficiency virus 1 (HIV-1) Rev protein; rev; enhances nuclear export of unspliced and incompletely spliced viral mRNAs
   4755..4872    +  misc_feature   cPPT/CTS: central polypurine tract and central termination sequence of HIV-1
   4906..5307    +  promoter       SFFV promoter: spleen focus-forming virus long terminal repeat (LTR) promoter
   5317..5340    +  misc_feature   MCS (fragment): pBluescript multiple cloning site
   5365..5796    +  CDS            TSC22D1: T22D1_BOVIN - Experimental evidence at transcript level: Swiss-Prot protein existence level 2. Transcriptional repressor. Acts on the C-type natriuretic peptide (CNP) promoter (By similarity). From Bos taurus (Bovine).
   5807..5832    +  misc_feature   MCS (fragment): pBluescript multiple cloning site
   5832..5891    +  CDS            S (fragment): HBSAG_WHV6 - Experimental evidence at transcript level: Swiss-Prot protein existence level 2. The middle envelope protein plays an important role in the budding of the virion. It is involved in the induction of budding in a nucleocapsid independent way. In this process the majority of envelope proteins bud to form subviral lipoprotein particles of 22 nm of diameter that do not contain a nucleocapsid (By similarity). From Woodchuck hepatitis B virus (isolate w64/pWS23) (WHV).
   6023..6426    +  misc_feature   WPRE: woodchuck hepatitis virus posttranscriptional regulatory element
   6484..6543    +  CDS            nef (fragment): NEF_HV1Z2 - Experimental evidence at protein level: Swiss-Prot protein existence level 1. Extracellular Nef protein targets CD4(+) T-lymphocytes for apoptosis by interacting with CXCR4 surface receptors. From Human immunodeficiency virus type 1 group M subtype D (isolate Z2/CDC-Z34) (HIV-1).
   6545..6778    +  LTR            3' LTR (ΔU3): self-inactivating 3' long terminal repeat (LTR) from HIV-1
   6850..6971    +  polyA_signal   SV40 poly(A) signal: SV40 polyadenylation signal
   6990..7011    +  rep_origin     SV40 ori (fragment): SV40 origin of replication
   7011..73      +  rep_origin     SV40 ori (across the origin): SV40 origin of replication
