[The description below was written by a language model from this plasmid's Addgene catalogue record and pLannotate feature annotations shown in this document.]
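Description:
SFFV-TSC22D1-Brd 140 is a lentiviral expression plasmid built on the SFFV-MCS backbone. It carries the human transcription factor TSC22D1 together with a construct-specific DNA barcode. It is propagated in E. coli through a high-copy ColE1/pUC-type origin and selected with ampicillin via the β-lactamase gene. An f1 origin, lac promoter/operator and lacZα remnants, and T7 and T3 promoters remain from a pBluescript-type cloning vector. The record lists no mammalian selection marker or fluorescent reporter.

The transfer cassette has a third-generation, self-inactivating layout. An RSV promoter is fused to a truncated HIV-1 5' LTR and drives genomic RNA production in packaging cells. It is followed by the Ψ packaging signal with a partial gag region, the Rev response element for Rev-dependent nuclear export, and the cPPT/CTS, which aids nuclear import of the reverse-transcribed genome. Internally, the spleen focus-forming virus LTR promoter drives the 435 bp TSC22D1 open reading frame, which was cloned between restriction sites in the multiple cloning site. The annotation software matched this frame to the bovine orthologue, but the catalogue lists it as human. A WPRE downstream enhances transcript stability and expression, and the cassette ends in a ΔU3 3' LTR followed by an SV40 polyadenylation signal and SV40 origin sequence.

According to the depositor, the barcode sits in an XbaI site after the WPRE, giving the arrangement SFFV–TF–WPRE–barcode. The feature table does not annotate the barcode itself. The plasmid belongs to a barcoded transcription factor collection for combinatorial screening in immune cell reprogramming, where the barcode presumably serves to identify which factors were delivered to a cell.
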