Addgene plasmid #219104: SFFV-TSC22D1-Brd 140
Purpose: Transcription factor TSC22D1 with a specific barcode assigned.
Depositing lab: Filipe Pereira. Depositing organization: Center for Neuroscience and Cell Biology, University of Coimbra. Publication: A combinatorial transcription factor screening platform for immune cell reprogramming. Kurochkin I, Altman AR, Caiado I, Pertiga-Cabral D, Halitzki E, Minaeva M, Zimmermannova O, Henriques-Oliveira L, Klein D, Nair M, Oliveira D, Cajal LR, Knittel R, Feick C, Ringner M, Martin M, Cirovic B, Pires CF, Rosa FF, Sitnicka E, Theis FJ, Pereira CF. Cell Syst. 2026 Jan 21;17(1):101457. doi: 10.1016/j.cels.2025.101457. Epub 2026 Jan 14. PubMed 41539305.
Backbone
  Vector backbone: SFFV-MCS
  Backbone size w/o insert (bp): 6638
  Vector type: Lentiviral
Growth in bacteria
  Bacterial resistance: Ampicillin, 100 μg/mL
  Growth temperature: 37°C
  Growth strain: NEB Stable
  Copy number: High Copy
Gene/Insert
  Gene/Insert name: TSC22D1
  Species: H. sapiens (human)
  Insert size (bp): 435
  Entrez Gene: TSC22D1 (a.k.a. Ptg-2, TGFB1I4, TSC22)
  Promoter: The spleen focus-forming virus (SFFV) promoter
  Cloning method: Restriction Enzyme; 5′ cloning site Bsp119I (not destroyed); 3′ cloning site BstHI (not destroyed)
Terms and licenses: Academic/Nonprofit Terms; Industry Terms: Not Available to Industry
Depositor comments: Barcode sequence cloned into XbaI restriction site. Design of plasmid is as follows: SFFV-[TF sequence]-WPRE-[Barcode sequence].
How to cite: SFFV-TSC22D1-Brd 140 was a gift from Filipe Pereira (Addgene plasmid # 219104 ; http://n2t.net/addgene:219104 ; RRID:Addgene_219104)
