>Addgene plasmid #219104 | SFFV-TSC22D1-Brd 140 | depositor partial sequence | sequence record 427792 | TF ORF
ATGAAATCCCAATGGTGTAGACCAGTGGCGATGGATCTAGGAGTTTACCAACTGAGACATTTTTCAATTT
CTTTCTTGTCATCCTTGCTGGGGACTGAAAACGCTTCTGTGAGACTTGATAATAGCTCCTCTGGTGCAAG
TGTGGTAGCTATTGACAACAAAATCGAGCAAGCTATGGATCTAGTGAAAAGCCATTTGATGTATGCGGTC
AGAGAAGAAGTGGAGGTCCTCAAAGAGCAAATCAAAGAACTAATAGAGAAAAATTCCCAGCTGGAGCAGG
AGAACAATCTGCTGAAGACACTGGCCAGTCCTGAGCAGCTTGCCCAGTTTCAGGCCCAGCTGCAGACTGG
CTCCCCCCCTGCCACCACCCAGCCACAGGGCACCACACAGCCCCCCGCCCAGCCAGCATCGCAGGGCTCA
GGACCAACCGCATAG
