>Addgene plasmid #219104 | SFFV-TSC22D1-Brd 140 | depositor partial sequence | sequence record 427793 | Barcode sequence
TGTACATTGCACGTAGCGCT
